>Addgene plasmid #61563 | pGP-CMV-NES-jRGECO1a | addgene partial sequence | sequence record 102570 | mCherry-F2 5'-tggcatggacgagctgtac-3'
AGGGCGAGGAGGATAACATGGCCATCATCAAGGAGTTCATGCGCTTCAAGGTGCACATGGAGGGCTCCGT
GAACGGCCACGAGTTCGAGATCGAGGGCGAGGGCGAGGGCCGCCCCTACGAGGCCTTTCAGACCGCTAAG
CTGAAGGTGACCAAGGGTGGCCCCCTGCCCTTCGCCTGGGACATCCTGTCCCCTCAGTTCATGTACGGCT
CCAAGGCCTACATTAAGCACCCAGCCGACATCCCCGACTACTTCAAGCTGTCCTTCCCCGAGGGCTTCAG
GTGGGAGCGCGTGATGAACTTCGAGGACGGCGGCATTATTCACGTGAACCAGGACTCCTCCCTGCAGGAC
GGCGTATTCATCTACAAGGTGAAGCTGCGCGGCACCAACTTCCCCCCCGACGGCCCCGTAATGCAGAAGA
AGACCATGGGCTGGGAGGCTACGCGTGACGACCTGACTGAAGAGCAGATCGCAGAATTTAAAGAGGCTTT
CTCCCTATTTGACAAGGACGGGGATGGGACGATAACAACCAAGGAGCTTGGGACGGTGTTCCGATCGCTG
GGGCAGAACCCCACAGAAGCAGAGCTGCAGGACATGATCAATGAAGTAGATGCCGACGGTGACGGCACAT
TCGACTTCCCTGAGTTCCTGACGATGATGGCAAGAAAAATGAATGACACAGACAGTGAAGAGGAAATTCG
CGAAGCGTTCCGCGTGTTTGATAAGGACGGCAATGGCTACATCGGCGCAGCAGAGCTTCGCCACGTGATG
ACAGACCTTGGAGAGAAGTTAACAGATGAGGAGGTTGATGAAATGATCAGGGTAGCAGACATCGATGGGG
ATGGTCAGGTAAACTACGAAGAGTTTGTACAAATGATGACAGCGAAGTAGGCGGCCGCGACTCTAGATCA
TAATCAGCCATACCACATTTG
