>Addgene plasmid #61563 | pGP-CMV-NES-jRGECO1a | addgene partial sequence | sequence record 102571 | F1ori-F 5'-GTGGACTCTTGTTCCAAACTGG-3'
ATTCTTTTGATTTATAAGGGATTTTGCCGATTTCGGCCTATTGGTTAAAAAATGAGCTGATTTAACAAAA
ATTTAACGCGAATTTTAACAAAATATTAACGCTTACAATTTACGCCTTAAGATACATTGATGAGTTTGGA
CAAACCACAACTAGAATGCAGTGAAAAAAATGCTTTATTTGTGAAATTTGTGATGCTATTGCTTTATTTG
TAACCATTATAAGCTGCAATAAACAAGTTAACAACAACAATTGCATTCATTTTATGTTTCAGGTTCAGGG
GGAGGTGTGGGAGGTTTTTTAAAGCAAGTAAAACCTCTACAAATGTGGTATGGCTGATTATGATCTAGAG
TCGCGGCCGCCTACTTCGCTGTCATCATTTGTACAAACTCTTCGTAGTTTACCTGACCATCCCCATCGAT
GTCTGCTACCCTGATCATTTCATCAACCTCCTCATCTGTTAACTTCTCTCCAAGGTCTGTCATCACGTGG
CGAAGCTCTGCTGCGCCGATGTAGCCATTGCCGTCCTTATCAAACACGCGGAACGCTTCGCGAATTTCCT
CTTCACTGTCTGTGTCATTCATTTTTCTTGCCATCATCGTCAGGAACTCAGGGAAGTCGAATGTGCCGTC
ACCGTCGGCATCTACTTCATTGATCATGTCCTGCAGCTCTGCTTCTGTGGGGTTCTGCCCCAGCGATCGG
AACACCGTCCCAAGCTCCTTGGTTGTTATCGTCCCATCCCCGTCCTTGTCAAATAGGGAGAAAGCCTCTT
TAAATTCTGCGATCTGCTCTTCAGTCAGGTCGTCACGCGTAGCCTCCCAGCCCATGGTCTTCTTCTGCAT
TACGGGGCCGTC
