>Addgene plasmid #61563 | pGP-CMV-NES-jRGECO1a | addgene partial sequence | sequence record 102572 | CMV-F 5'-CGCAAATGGGCGGTAGGCGTG-3'
GAACCGTCAGATCCGCTAGCGCTACCGGACTCAGATCTCGCCACCATGCTGCAGAACGAGCTTGCTCTTA
AGTTGGCTGGACTTGATATTAACAAGACTGGAGGAGGTTCTCATCATCATCATCATCATGGTATGGCTAG
CATGACTGGTGGACAGCAAATGGGTCGGGATCTGTACGACGATGACGATAAGGATCTCGCAACAATGGTC
GACTCATCACGTCGTAAGTGGAATAAGGCAGGTCACGCAGTCAGAGCTATAGGTCGGCTGAGCTCACCCG
TGGTTTCCGAGCGGATGTACCCCGAGGACGGCGCCCTGAAGAGCGAGATCAAGAAGGGGCTGAGGCTGAA
GGACGGCGGCCACTACGCCGCCGAGGTCAAGACCACCTACAAGGCCAAGAAGCCCGTGCAGCTGCCCGGC
GCCTACATCGTGGACATCAAGTTGGACATCGTGTCCCACAACGAGGACTACACCATCGTGGAACAGTGCG
AACGCGCCGAGGGCCGCCACTCCACCGGCGGCATGGACGAGCTGTACAAGGGAGGTACAGGCGGGAGTCT
GGTGAGCAAGGGCGAGGAGGATAACATGGCCATCATCAAGGAGTTCATGCGCTTCAAGGTGCACATGGAG
GGCTCCGTGAACGGCCACGAGTTCGAGATCGAGGGCGAGGGCGAGGGCCGCCCCTACGAGGCCTTTCAGA
CCGCTAAGCTGAAGGTGACCAAGGGTGGCCCCCTGCCCTTCGCCTGGGACATCCTGTCCCCTCAGTTCAT
GTACGGCTCCAAGGCCTACATTAAGCACCCAGCCGACATCCCCGACTACTTCAAGCTGTCCTTCCCCGAG
GGCTTCAGGTGGGAGCGCGTGATGA
