[The description below was written by a language model from this plasmid's Addgene catalogue record.]
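Description:
pGP-CMV-NES-jRGECO1a is a mammalian expression plasmid built on the Clontech pEGFP-N1 backbone, with a total size of about 5.4 kb (a roughly 4 kb backbone plus the insert). It is maintained in E. coli as a high-copy plasmid under kanamycin selection. No feature table is provided, so backbone elements such as the replication origin, polyadenylation signal or any mammalian selection cassette are not itemised in the record. The backbone size and the BglII/NotI cloning sites suggest that the sensor occupies the position of the original EGFP reading frame, although this is not stated explicitly.

The payload is NES-jRGECO1a, a genetically encoded red fluorescent calcium indicator also recorded as NES-R-GECO1.0 variant 1670, which marks it as an engineered derivative of the R-GECO1 sensor. The listed source species are rat and chicken. This fits the usual design of this sensor class, in which a calmodulin domain and a calmodulin-binding peptide flank a circularly permuted red fluorescent protein, so that calcium binding changes fluorescence. An N-terminal nuclear export signal keeps the indicator out of the nucleus and confines it to the cytoplasm. Expression is driven by the CMV promoter, a strong constitutive promoter suited to transient transfection of cultured mammalian cells.

The construct is used to express the sensor for optical recording of intracellular calcium dynamics, and the associated work developed it for imaging neural activity. Its red emission also makes it potentially useful alongside green reporters or blue-light-activated tools. The retained flanking restriction sites allow the coding sequence to be moved into other vectors.
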