Addgene plasmid #61563: pGP-CMV-NES-jRGECO1a
Purpose: Red fluorescent calcium sensor protein
Depositing lab: Douglas Kim & GENIE Project. Depositing organization: HHMI, Janelia Research Campus. Publication: Sensitive red protein calcium indicators for imaging neural activity. Dana H, Mohar B, Sun Y, Narayan S, Gordus A, Hasseman JP, Tsegaye G, Holt GT, Hu A, Walpita D, Patel R, Macklin JJ, Bargmann CI, Ahrens MB, Schreiter ER, Jayaraman V, Looger LL, Svoboda K, Kim DS. eLife. 2016 Mar 24;5. pii: e12727. doi: 10.7554/eLife.12727. PubMed 27011354.
Backbone
  Vector backbone: pEGFP-N1
  Backbone manufacturer: Clontech
  Backbone size w/o insert (bp): 3955
  Total vector size (bp): 5368
  Vector type: Mammalian Expression
Growth in bacteria
  Bacterial resistance: Kanamycin, 50 μg/mL
  Growth temperature: 37°C
  Growth strain: DH5alpha
  Copy number: High Copy
Gene/Insert
  Gene/Insert name: NES-jRGECO1a (alt name: NES-R-GECO1.0 variant 1670)
  Species: R. norvegicus (rat), G. gallus (chicken)
  Promoter: CMV
  Tag / fusion protein: nuclear export signal (N terminal on insert)
  Cloning method: Restriction Enzyme; 5′ cloning site BglII (not destroyed); 3′ cloning site NotI (not destroyed)
  Sequencing primers: 5′ CMV Forward; 3′ SV40p
Terms and licenses: Academic/Nonprofit Terms; Industry Terms: Not Available to Industry
How to cite: pGP-CMV-NES-jRGECO1a was a gift from Douglas Kim & GENIE Project (Addgene plasmid # 61563 ; http://n2t.net/addgene:61563 ; RRID:Addgene_61563)
