LOCUS       Exported 5368 bp ds-DNA circular SYN 17-JUN-2022
DEFINITION  Red fluorescent calcium sensor protein.
ACCESSION   .
VERSION     .
KEYWORDS    pGP-CMV-NES-jRGECO1a
SOURCE      synthetic DNA construct
  ORGANISM  synthetic DNA construct
REFERENCE   1 (bases 1 to 5368)
  AUTHORS   Dana H, Mohar B, Sun Y, Narayan S, Gordus A, Hasseman JP, Tsegaye G,
            Holt GT, Hu A, Walpita D, Patel R, Macklin JJ, Bargmann CI, Ahrens
            MB, Schreiter ER, Jayaraman V, Looger LL, Svoboda K, Kim DS
  TITLE     Sensitive red protein calcium indicators for imaging neural
            activity.
  JOURNAL   Elife. 2016 Mar 24;5. pii: e12727. doi: 10.7554/eLife.12727.
  PUBMED    27011354
REFERENCE   2 (bases 1 to 5368)
  AUTHORS   .
  TITLE     Direct Submission
  JOURNAL   Exported Jun 17, 2022 from SnapGene Server 1.1.58
            http://www.snapgene.com
FEATURES             Location/Qualifiers
     source          1..5368
                     /organism="synthetic DNA construct"
                     /mol_type="other DNA"
     primer_bind     15..34
                     /label=SV40pro-F
                     /note="SV40 promoter/origin, forward primer"
     CDS             137..931
                     /codon_start=1
                     /gene="aph(3')-II (or nptII)"
                     /product="aminoglycoside phosphotransferase from Tn5"
                     /label=NeoR/KanR
                     /note="confers resistance to neomycin, kanamycin, and G418
                     (Geneticin(R))"
                     /translation="MIEQDGLHAGSPAAWVERLFGYDWAQQTIGCSDAAVFRLSAQGRP
                     VLFVKTDLSGALNELQDEAARLSWLATTGVPCAAVLDVVTEAGRDWLLLGEVPGQDLLS
                     SHLAPAEKVSIMADAMRRLHTLDPATCPFDHQAKHRIERARTRMEAGLVDQDDLDEEHQ
                     GLAPAELFARLKASMPDGEDLVVTHGDACLPNIMVENGRFSGFIDCGRLGVADRYQDIA
                     LATRDIAEELGGEWADRFLVLYGIAAPDSQRIAFYRLLDEFF"
     primer_bind     complement(191..210)
                     /label=Neo-R
                     /note="Neomycin resistance gene, reverse primer"
     primer_bind     801..820
                     /label=Neo-F
                     /note="Neomycin resistance gene, forward primer"
     primer_bind     complement(1119..1138)
                     /label=TK-pA-R
                     /note="Thymidine kinase polyA, reverse primer"
     polyA_signal    1163..1210
                     /label=HSV TK poly(A) signal
                     /note="herpes simplex virus thymidine kinase
                     polyadenylation signal (Cole and Stacy, 1985)"
     rep_origin      1539..2127
                     /direction=RIGHT
                     /label=ori
                     /note="high-copy-number ColE1/pMB1/pBR322/pUC origin of
                     replication"
     primer_bind     2028..2047
                     /label=pBR322ori-F
                     /note="pBR322 origin, forward primer"
     enhancer        2302..2605
                     /label=CMV enhancer
                     /note="human cytomegalovirus immediate early enhancer"
     promoter        2606..2809
                     /label=CMV promoter
                     /note="human cytomegalovirus (CMV) immediate early
                     promoter"
     primer_bind     2760..2780
                     /label=CMV-F
                     /note="Human CMV immediate early promoter, forward primer"
     CDS             2929..2946
                     /codon_start=1
                     /product="6xHis affinity tag"
                     /label=6xHis
                     /translation="HHHHHH"
     CDS             2950..2982
                     /codon_start=1
                     /product="leader peptide from bacteriophage T7 gene 10"
                     /label=T7 tag (gene 10 leader)
                     /note="promotes efficient translation in E. coli"
                     /translation="MASMTGGQQMG"
     CDS             2986..3009
                     /codon_start=1
                     /product="Xpress(TM) epitope tag, including an enterokinase
                     recognition and cleavage site"
                     /label=Xpress(TM) tag
                     /translation="DLYDDDDK"
     CDS             3037..3093
                     /codon_start=1
                     /product="calmodulin-binding peptide from avian smooth
                     muscle myosin light chain kinase"
                     /label=calmodulin-binding peptide
                     /translation="RRKWNKAGHAVRAIGRLSS"
     primer_bind     3789..3808
                     /label=mCherry-F
                     /note="mCherry, forward primer"
     polyA_signal    4397..4518
                     /label=SV40 poly(A) signal
                     /note="SV40 polyadenylation signal"
     primer_bind     complement(4434..4453)
                     /label=SV40pA-R
                     /note="SV40 polyA, reverse primer"
     primer_bind     4488..4507
                     /label=EBV-rev
                     /note="SV40 polyA terminator, reverse primer"
     rep_origin      complement(4525..4980)
                     /direction=LEFT
                     /label=f1 ori
                     /note="f1 bacteriophage origin of replication; arrow
                     indicates direction of (+) strand synthesis"
     primer_bind     complement(4662..4683)
                     /label=F1ori-F
                     /note="F1 origin, forward primer"
     primer_bind     4874..4893
                     /label=F1ori-R
                     /note="F1 origin, reverse primer"
     promoter        5007..5111
                     /gene="bla"
                     /label=AmpR promoter
     promoter        5113..102
                     /label=SV40 promoter
                     /note="SV40 enhancer and early promoter"
     primer_bind     complement(5136..5156)
                     /label=pBABE 3'
                     /note="SV40 enhancer, reverse primer for pBABE vectors"
     rep_origin      5321..88
                     /label=SV40 ori
                     /note="SV40 origin of replication"
ORIGIN
        1 tgactaattt tttttattta tgcagaggcc gaggccgcct cggcctctga gctattccag
       61 aagtagtgag gaggcttttt tggaggccta ggcttttgca aagatcgatc aagagacagg
      121 atgaggatcg tttcgcatga ttgaacaaga tggattgcac gcaggttctc cggccgcttg
      181 ggtggagagg ctattcggct atgactgggc acaacagaca atcggctgct ctgatgccgc
      241 cgtgttccgg ctgtcagcgc aggggcgccc ggttcttttt gtcaagaccg acctgtccgg
      301 tgccctgaat gaactgcaag acgaggcagc gcggctatcg tggctggcca cgacgggcgt
      361 tccttgcgca gctgtgctcg acgttgtcac tgaagcggga agggactggc tgctattggg
      421 cgaagtgccg gggcaggatc tcctgtcatc tcaccttgct cctgccgaga aagtatccat
      481 catggctgat gcaatgcggc ggctgcatac gcttgatccg gctacctgcc cattcgacca
      541 ccaagcgaaa catcgcatcg agcgagcacg tactcggatg gaagccggtc ttgtcgatca
      601 ggatgatctg gacgaagagc atcaggggct cgcgccagcc gaactgttcg ccaggctcaa
      661 ggcgagcatg cccgacggcg aggatctcgt cgtgacccat ggcgatgcct gcttgccgaa
      721 tatcatggtg gaaaatggcc gcttttctgg attcatcgac tgtggccggc tgggtgtggc
      781 ggaccgctat caggacatag cgttggctac ccgtgatatt gctgaagagc ttggcggcga
      841 atgggctgac cgcttcctcg tgctttacgg tatcgccgct cccgattcgc agcgcatcgc
      901 cttctatcgc cttcttgacg agttcttctg agcgggactc tggggttcga aatgaccgac
      961 caagcgacgc ccaacctgcc atcacgagat ttcgattcca ccgccgcctt ctatgaaagg
     1021 ttgggcttcg gaatcgtttt ccgggacgcc ggctggatga tcctccagcg cggggatctc
     1081 atgctggagt tcttcgccca ccctaggggg aggctaactg aaacacggaa ggagacaata
     1141 ccggaaggaa cccgcgctat gacggcaata aaaagacaga ataaaacgca cggtgttggg
     1201 tcgtttgttc ataaacgcgg ggttcggtcc cagggctggc actctgtcga taccccaccg
     1261 agaccccatt ggggccaata cgcccgcgtt tcttcctttt ccccacccca ccccccaagt
     1321 tcgggtgaag gcccagggct cgcagccaac gtcggggcgg caggccctgc catagcctca
     1381 ggttactcat atatacttta gattgattta aaacttcatt tttaatttaa aaggatctag
     1441 gtgaagatcc tttttgataa tctcatgacc aaaatccctt aacgtgagtt ttcgttccac
     1501 tgagcgtcag accccgtaga aaagatcaaa ggatcttctt gagatccttt ttttctgcgc
     1561 gtaatctgct gcttgcaaac aaaaaaacca ccgctaccag cggtggtttg tttgccggat
     1621 caagagctac caactctttt tccgaaggta actggcttca gcagagcgca gataccaaat
     1681 actgttcttc tagtgtagcc gtagttaggc caccacttca agaactctgt agcaccgcct
     1741 acatacctcg ctctgctaat cctgttacca gtggctgctg ccagtggcga taagtcgtgt
     1801 cttaccgggt tggactcaag acgatagtta ccggataagg cgcagcggtc gggctgaacg
     1861 gggggttcgt gcacacagcc cagcttggag cgaacgacct acaccgaact gagataccta
     1921 cagcgtgagc tatgagaaag cgccacgctt cccgaaggga gaaaggcgga caggtatccg
     1981 gtaagcggca gggtcggaac aggagagcgc acgagggagc ttccaggggg aaacgcctgg
     2041 tatctttata gtcctgtcgg gtttcgccac ctctgacttg agcgtcgatt tttgtgatgc
     2101 tcgtcagggg ggcggagcct atggaaaaac gccagcaacg cggccttttt acggttcctg
     2161 gccttttgct ggccttttgc tcacatgttc tttcctgcgt tatcccctga ttctgtggat
     2221 aaccgtatta ccgccatgca ttagttatta atagtaatca attacggggt cattagttca
     2281 tagcccatat atggagttcc gcgttacata acttacggta aatggcccgc ctggctgacc
     2341 gcccaacgac ccccgcccat tgacgtcaat aatgacgtat gttcccatag taacgccaat
     2401 agggactttc cattgacgtc aatgggtgga gtatttacgg taaactgccc acttggcagt
     2461 acatcaagtg tatcatatgc caagtacgcc ccctattgac gtcaatgacg gtaaatggcc
     2521 cgcctggcat tatgcccagt acatgacctt atgggacttt cctacttggc agtacatcta
     2581 cgtattagtc atcgctatta ccatggtgat gcggttttgg cagtacatca atgggcgtgg
     2641 atagcggttt gactcacggg gatttccaag tctccacccc attgacgtca atgggagttt
     2701 gttttggcac caaaatcaac gggactttcc aaaatgtcgt aacaactccg ccccattgac
     2761 gcaaatgggc ggtaggcgtg tacggtggga ggtctatata agcagagctg gtttagtgaa
     2821 ccgtcagatc cgctagcgct accggactca gatctcgcca ccatgctgca gaacgagctt
     2881 gctcttaagt tggctggact tgatattaac aagactggag gaggttctca tcatcatcat
     2941 catcatggta tggctagcat gactggtgga cagcaaatgg gtcgggatct gtacgacgat
     3001 gacgataagg atctcgcaac aatggtcgac tcatcacgtc gtaagtggaa taaggcaggt
     3061 cacgcagtca gagctatagg tcggctgagc tcacccgtgg tttccgagcg gatgtacccc
     3121 gaggacggcg ccctgaagag cgagatcaag aaggggctga ggctgaagga cggcggccac
     3181 tacgccgccg aggtcaagac cacctacaag gccaagaagc ccgtgcagct gcccggcgcc
     3241 tacatcgtgg acatcaagtt ggacatcgtg tcccacaacg aggactacac catcgtggaa
     3301 cagtgcgaac gcgccgaggg ccgccactcc accggcggca tggacgagct gtacaaggga
     3361 ggtacaggcg ggagtctggt gagcaagggc gaggaggata acatggccat catcaaggag
     3421 ttcatgcgct tcaaggtgca catggagggc tccgtgaacg gccacgagtt cgagatcgag
     3481 ggcgagggcg agggccgccc ctacgaggcc tttcagaccg ctaagctgaa ggtgaccaag
     3541 ggtggccccc tgcccttcgc ctgggacatc ctgtcccctc agttcatgta cggctccaag
     3601 gcctacatta agcacccagc cgacatcccc gactacttca agctgtcctt ccccgagggc
     3661 ttcaggtggg agcgcgtgat gaacttcgag gacggcggca ttattcacgt gaaccaggac
     3721 tcctccctgc aggacggcgt attcatctac aaggtgaagc tgcgcggcac caacttcccc
     3781 cccgacggcc ccgtaatgca gaagaagacc atgggctggg aggctacgcg tgacgacctg
     3841 actgaagagc agatcgcaga atttaaagag gctttctccc tatttgacaa ggacggggat
     3901 gggacgataa caaccaagga gcttgggacg gtgttccgat cgctggggca gaaccccaca
     3961 gaagcagagc tgcaggacat gatcaatgaa gtagatgccg acggtgacgg cacattcgac
     4021 ttccctgagt tcctgacgat gatggcaaga aaaatgaatg acacagacag tgaagaggaa
     4081 attcgcgaag cgttccgcgt gtttgataag gacggcaatg gctacatcgg cgcagcagag
     4141 cttcgccacg tgatgacaga ccttggagag aagttaacag atgaggaggt tgatgaaatg
     4201 atcagggtag cagacatcga tggggatggt caggtaaact acgaagagtt tgtacaaatg
     4261 atgacagcga agtaggcggc cgcgactcta gatcataatc agccatacca catttgtaga
     4321 ggttttactt gctttaaaaa acctcccaca cctccccctg aacctgaaac ataaaatgaa
     4381 tgcaattgtt gttgttaact tgtttattgc agcttataat ggttacaaat aaagcaatag
     4441 catcacaaat ttcacaaata aagcattttt ttcactgcat tctagttgtg gtttgtccaa
     4501 actcatcaat gtatcttaag gcgtaaattg taagcgttaa tattttgtta aaattcgcgt
     4561 taaatttttg ttaaatcagc tcatttttta accaataggc cgaaatcggc aaaatccctt
     4621 ataaatcaaa agaatagacc gagatagggt tgagtgttgt tccagtttgg aacaagagtc
     4681 cactattaaa gaacgtggac tccaacgtca aaggnnnnnn nnnnnnnnnn nnnnnnnnnn
     4741 nnnnnnnnnn nnnnnnnnnn nnntnnnnnn nnnnnnnnnn nnnnnnnnnn nnnnnnnnnn
     4801 nnnnnnnnnn nnnnnnnnnn nnnnnnnnnn nnnnnnnnnn nnnnnnnnnn nnnnngnnnn
     4861 nnnnnnnnnn nnnnnnnnnn nnnnnnnnnn nnnnnnnnnn nnnnnnnnnn nnnnnnnnnn
     4921 nnnnnnnnnn nnnnnnnnnn nnnnnnnnnn nnnnnnnnnn nnnnnnnnnn nnnnnnnnnn
     4981 caggtggcac ttttcgggga aatgtgcgcg gaacccctat ttgtttattt ttctaaatac
     5041 attcaaatat gtatccgctc atgagacaat aaccctgata aatgcttcaa taatattgaa
     5101 aaaggaagag tcctgaggcg gaaagaacca gctgtggaat gtgtgtcagt tagggtgtgg
     5161 aaagtcccca ggctccccag caggcagaag tatgcaaagc atgcatctca attagtcagc
     5221 aaccaggtgt ggaaagtccc caggctcccc agcaggcaga agtatgcaaa gcatgcatct
     5281 caattagtca gcaaccatag tcccgcccct aactccgccc atcccgcccc taactccgcc
     5341 cagttccgcc cattctccgc cccatggc
//
